Addgene plasmid #205465: pGL3-MTS-CCDB-N136-RsDddA-C-UGI-PURO
Purpose: A backbone containing a RsDddA fragment C for constructing mitochondria-targeted RsDdCBE expression plasmid
Depositing lab: Bin Shen. Publication: Engineering RsDddA as mitochondrial base editor with wide target compatibility and enhanced activity. Cheng K, Li C, Jin J, Qian X, Guo J, Shen L, Dai Y, Zhang X, Li Z, Guan Y, Zhou F, Tang J, Zhang J, Shen B, Lou X. Mol Ther Nucleic Acids. 2023 Sep 9;34:102028. doi: 10.1016/j.omtn.2023.09.005. eCollection 2023 Dec 12. PubMed 37744175.
Backbone
  Vector backbone: pGL3
  Vector type: Mammalian Expression
Growth in bacteria
  Bacterial resistance: Ampicillin, 100 μg/mL
  Growth temperature: 37°C
  Growth strain: ccdB Survival
  Copy number: High Copy
Gene/Insert
  Gene/Insert name: MTS; N136; ccdb; RsDddA-C; UGI
  Species: Synthetic
  Cloning method: Gibson Cloning
Terms and licenses: Academic/Nonprofit Terms; Industry Terms: Not Available to Industry
How to cite: pGL3-MTS-CCDB-N136-RsDddA-C-UGI-PURO was a gift from Bin Shen (Addgene plasmid # 205465 ; http://n2t.net/addgene:205465 ; RRID:Addgene_205465)
