[The description below was written by a language model from this plasmid's Addgene catalogue record and pLannotate feature annotations shown in this document.]
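Description:
pGL3-MTS-CCDB-N136-RsDddA-C-UGI-PURO is a 6.3 kb pGL3-based mammalian expression plasmid that serves as a cloning backbone for building one half of a mitochondria-targeted RsDdCBE, a cytosine base editor derived from the double-stranded DNA deaminase toxin RsDddA. It replicates in E. coli from a high-copy ColE1/pUC origin and is selected with ampicillin through the AmpR (β-lactamase) cassette. Because it carries an intact ccdB toxin gene, it has to be propagated in a ccdB-tolerant strain.

The editor cassette is driven by the CMV enhancer and promoter, with a T7 promoter just downstream, and ends in a bGH polyadenylation signal. According to the insert field, the reading frame contains a mitochondrial targeting sequence (MTS), N136, ccdB, the C-terminal RsDddA fragment and a uracil glycosylase inhibitor (UGI). The feature table annotates a fragment matching the Xanthomonas TAL effector AvrXa10 near the start of the cassette. This most likely corresponds to the TALE N-terminal domain named N136, though the record does not say so explicitly. The partial ccdA plus complete ccdB segment that follows acts as a counter-selectable stuffer, presumably replaced by a custom TALE repeat array so that only recombinant clones survive in standard strains. The RsDddA-C segment itself is not annotated but would lie between ccdB and UGI. UGI blocks uracil excision and so helps retain the C-to-T edit.

A separate hPGK promoter drives puromycin N-acetyltransferase, allowing enrichment of transfected mammalian cells. Short hits to HIV LTR, nef, SV40 large T antigen and TcR appear to be backbone remnants. A working editor would presumably require pairing with a partner construct carrying the complementary RsDddA fragment.
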