Features (pLannotate 1.2.2; 19 found; start..end, strand, type, name):
      8..387     +  enhancer       CMV enhancer: human cytomegalovirus immediate early enhancer
    388..591     +  promoter       CMV promoter: human cytomegalovirus (CMV) immediate early promoter
    587..620     +  LTR            5' LTR (truncated) (fragment): truncated 5' long terminal repeat (LTR) from HIV-1
    636..654     +  promoter       T7 promoter: promoter for bacteriophage T7 RNA polymerase
    698..1312    +  CDS            avrXa10 (fragment): AVX10_XANOO - Experimental evidence at protein level: Swiss-Prot protein existence level 1. Avirulence protein. Induces the hypersensitive response (HR)in rice plants carrying the resistance gene Xa10. Activity depends on the presence of the core repeat domains; replacement with repeat domains from other proteins (AvrBs3 of X.euvesicatoria (AC P14727) or AvrXa7 of this organism) does not elicit the HR. Probably acts as a transcription factor in its host plant (rice) to induce plant resistance or disease. From Xanthomonas oryzae pv. oryzae.
   1314..1391    +  intron         PDK intron (fragment): pdk; modified pyruvate orthophosphate dikinase intron from Flaveria trinervia 3.0
   1482..1640    +  CDS            ccdA (fragment): CCDA_ECO57 - Also known as H, letA. Experimental evidence at protein level: Swiss-Prot protein existence level 1. Antitoxin component of a type II toxin-antitoxin (TA) system which inhibits the post-segregational killing (PSK) of plasmid-free cells, also referred to as a plasmid addiction system. Binds to and blocks the activity of CcdB; will also remove bound CcdB protein from the CcdB-GyrA complex by forming a CcdA-CcdB complex, a process termed rejuvenation. Functions as a transcriptional corepressor for the ccdAB operon, repression also requires CcdB (By similarity). From Escherichia coli
   1645..1947    +  CDS            ccdB: CCDB_ECOLI - Also known as G, letB, letD. Experimental evidence at protein level: Swiss-Prot protein existence level 1. Toxic component of a type II toxin-antitoxin (TA) system, functioning in plasmid maintainence. Responsible for the post- segregational killing (PSK) of plasmid-free cells, also referred to as a plasmid addiction system. Half-life of over 2 hours. Cell killing by CcdB is accompanied by filamentation, defects in chromosome and plasmid segregation, defects in cell division, formation of anucleate cells, decreased DNA synthesis and plasmid loss. Interferes with the activity of DN
   2226..2474    +  CDS            UGI: UNGI_BPPB2 - Experimental evidence at protein level: Swiss-Prot protein existence level 1. This protein binds specifically and reversibly to the host uracil-DNA glycosylase, preventing removal of uracil residues from PBS2 DNA by the host uracil-excision repair system. From Bacillus phage PBS2 (Bacteriophage PBS2).
   2519..2743    +  polyA_signal   bGH poly(A) signal: bovine growth hormone polyadenylation signal
   2750..3260    +  promoter       hPGK promoter: human phosphoglycerate kinase 1 promoter
   3282..3881    +  CDS            PuroR (fragment): puromycin N-acetyltransferase; pac from Streptomyces; confers resistance to puromycin
   3924..3992    +  CDS            nef (fragment): NEF_HV1Z2 - Experimental evidence at protein level: Swiss-Prot protein existence level 1. Extracellular Nef protein targets CD4(+) T-lymphocytes for apoptosis by interacting with CXCR4 surface receptors. From Human immunodeficiency virus type 1 group M subtype D (isolate Z2/CDC-Z34) (HIV-1).
   4028..4149    -  polyA_signal   SV40 poly(A) signal: SV40 polyadenylation signal
   4172..4240    -  CDS            large T antigen (fragment): large T antigen from SV40 (simian virus 40)
   4256..4388    +  CDS            TcR (fragment): tetracycline efflux protein; tet; confers resistance to tetracycline
   4568..5156    -  rep_origin     ori: high-copy-number ColE1/pMB1/pBR322/pUC origin of replication
   5327..6187    -  CDS            AmpR: β-lactamase; bla; confers resistance to ampicillin, carbenicillin, and related antibiotics
   6188..6292    -  promoter       AmpR promoter: bla
>Addgene plasmid #205465 | pGL3-MTS-CCDB-N136-RsDddA-C-UGI-PURO | addgene full sequence | sequence record 405608 | Addgene NGS Result
ACGCGTTGACATTGATTATTGACTAGTTATTAATAGTAATCAATTACGGGGTCATTAGTTCATAGCCCAT
ATATGGAGTTCCGCGTTACATAACTTACGGTAAATGGCCCGCCTGGCTGACCGCCCAACGACCCCCGCCC
ATTGACGTCAATAATGACGTATGTTCCCATAGTAACGCCAATAGGGACTTTCCATTGACGTCAATGGGTG
GAGTATTTACGGTAAACTGCCCACTTGGCAGTACATCAAGTGTATCATATGCCAAGTACGCCCCCTATTG
ACGTCAATGACGGTAAATGGCCCGCCTGGCATTATGCCCAGTACATGACCTTATGGGACTTTCCTACTTG
GCAGTACATCTACGTATTAGTCATCGCTATTACCATGGTGATGCGGTTTTGGCAGTACATCAATGGGCGT
GGATAGCGGTTTGACTCACGGGGATTTCCAAGTCTCCACCCCATTGACGTCAATGGGAGTTTGTTTTGGC
ACCAAAATCAACGGGACTTTCCAAAATGTCGTAACAACTCCGCCCCATTGACGCAAATGGGCGGTAGGCG
TGTACGGTGGGAGGTCTATATAAGCAGAGCTCTCTGGCTAACTAGAGAACCCACTGCTTACTGGCTTATC
GAAATTAATACGACTCACTATAGGGAGACAAGCTGGCTAGACCATGTTGGGGTTTGTGGGTCGGGTGGCC
GCTGCTCCGGCCTCCGGGGCCTTGCGGAGACTCACCCCTTCAGCGTCGCTGCCCCCAGCTCAGCTCTTAC
TGCGGGCCGCTCCGACGGCGGTCCATCCTGTCAGGGACTATGCGGCGCAAACATCTGAGAGCGGCGGAGG
CGGGAGCCCCGGCGCGGCCGCTGACTACAAGGATGACGACGATAAAGGTAGCGTGGATCTACGCACGCTC
GGCTACAGCCAGCAGCAACAGGAGAAGATCAAACCGAAGGTTCGTTCGACAGTGGCGCAGCACCACGAGG
CACTGGTCGGCCATGGGTTTACACACGCGCACATCGTTGCGCTCAGCCAACACCCGGCAGCGTTAGGGAC
CGTCGCTGTCAAGTATCAGGACATGATCGCAGCGTTGCCAGAGGCGACACACGAAGCGATCGTTGGCGTC
GGCAAACAGTGGTCCGGCGCACGCGCTCTGGAGGCCTTGCTCACGGTGGCGGGAGAGTTGAGAGGTCCAC
CGTTACAGTTGGACACAGGCCAACTTCTCAAGATTGCAAAACGTGGCGGCGTGACCGCAGTGGAGGCAGT
GCATGCATGGCGCAATGCACTGACGGGTGCCCCCCTGAACCTGACCCCAGAGACCGGCTTACTAAAAGCC
AGATAACAGTATGCGTATTTGCGCGCTGATTTTTGCGGTATAAGAATATATACTGATATGTATACCCGAA
GTATGTCAAAAAGAGGTATGCTATGAAGCAGCGTATTACAGTGACAGTTGACAGCGACAGCTATCAGTTG
CTCAAGGCATATATGATGTCAATATCTCCGGTCTGGTAAGCACAACCATGCAGAATGAAGCCCGTCGTCT
GCGTGCCGAACGCTGGAAAGCGGAAAATCAGGAAGGGATGGCTGAGGTCGCCCGGTTTATTGAAATGAAC
GGCTCTTTTGCTGACGAGAACAGGGGCTGGTGAAATGCAGTTTAAGGTTTACACCTATAAAAGAGAGAGC
CGTTATCGTCTGTTTGTGGATGTACAGAGTGATATTATTGACACGCCCGGGCGACGGATGGTGATCCCCC
TGGCCAGTGCACGTCTGCTGTCAGATAAAGTCTCCCGTGAACTTTACCCGGTGGTGCATATCGGGGATGA
AAGCTGGCGCATGATGACCACCGATATGGCCAGTGTGCCGGTGTCCGTTATCGGGGAAGAAGTGGCTGAT
CTCAGCCACCGCGAAAATGACATCAAAAACGCCATTAACCTGATGTTCTGGGGAATATAAATGTCAGGCT
CCCTTATACACAGCCAGGGTCTCTCGCGTTGACCAACGACCACCTCGTCGCCTTGGCCTGCCTCGGCGGA
CGTCCTGCGCTGGATGCAGTGAAAAAGGGATTGGGAGGCTCCGCTAGCAAGTGCAGACTGCTGGTGCACA
ACGCCAACTGCAACCAGGAGAAGCCCGTGCTGCCCAAGTACGACGGCAAGACCACCGAGGGCGTGATGGT
GACCCCCGACGGCAAGCAGATCAGCTTCAAGTCCGGCAACGCATCAGGCGGGAGCACCAACCTGTCTGAC
ATCATCGAGAAGGAGACAGGCAAGCAGCTGGTCATCCAGGAGAGCATCCTGATGCTGCCCGAAGAAGTCG
AAGAAGTGATCGGAAACAAGCCTGAGAGCGATATCCTGGTCCATACCGCCTACGACGAGAGTACCGACGA
AAATGTGATGCTGCTGACATCCGACGCCCCAGAGTATAAGCCCTGGGCTCTGGTCATCCAGGATTCCAAC
GGAGAGAACAAAATCAAAATGCTGGCTTAAGTCTAGAGGGCCCGTTTAAACCCGCTGATCAGCCTCGACT
GTGCCTTCTAGTTGCCAGCCATCTGTTGTTTGCCCCTCCCCCGTGCCTTCCTTGACCCTGGAAGGTGCCA
CTCCCACTGTCCTTTCCTAATAAAATGAGGAAATTGCATCGCATTGTCTGAGTAGGTGTCATTCTATTCT
GGGGGGTGGGGTGGGGCAGGACAGCAAGGGGGAGGATTGGGAAGACAATAGCAGGCATGCTGGGGATGCG
GTGGGCTCTATGGCTCGAGGGGGTTGGGGTTGCGCCTTTTCCAAGGCAGCCCTGGGTTTGCGCAGGGACG
CGGCTGCTCTGGGCGTGGTTCCGGGAAACGCAGCGGCGCCGACCCTGGGACTCGCACATTCTTCACGTCC
GTTCGCAGCGTCACCCGGATCTTCGCCGCTACCCTTGTGGGCCCCCCGGCGACGCTTCCTGCTCCGCCCC
TAAGTCGGGAAGGTTCCTTGCGGTTCGCGGCGTGCCGGACGTGACAAACGGAAGCCGCACGTCTCACTAG
TACCCTCGCAGACGGACAGCGCCAGGGAGCAATGGCAGCGCGCCGACCGCGATGGGCTGTGGCCAATAGC
GGCTGCTCAGCAGGGCGCGCCGAGAGCAGCGGCCGGGAAGGGGCGGTGCGGGAGGCGGGGTGTGGGGCGG
TAGTGTGGGCCCTGTTCCTGCCCGCGCGGTGTTCCGCATTCTGCAAGCCTCCGGAGCGCACGTCGGCAGT
CGGCTCCCTCGTTGACCGAATCACCGACCTCTCTCCCCAGGGGGATCCACCGGAGCTTACCATGACCGAG
TACAAGCCCACGGTGCGCCTCGCCACCCGCGACGACGTCCCCAGGGCCGTACGCACCCTCGCCGCCGCGT
TCGCCGACTACCCCGCCACGCGCCACACCGTCGATCCGGACCGCCACATCGAGCGGGTCACCGAGCTGCA
AGAACTCTTCCTCACGCGCGTCGGGCTCGACATCGGCAAGGTGTGGGTCGCGGACGACGGCGCCGCGGTG
GCGGTCTGGACCACGCCGGAGAGCGTCGAAGCGGGGGCGGTGTTCGCCGAGATCGGCCCGCGCATGGCCG
AGTTGAGCGGTTCCCGGCTGGCCGCGCAGCAACAGATGGAAGGCCTCCTGGCGCCGCACCGGCCCAAGGA
GCCCGCGTGGTTCCTGGCCACCGTCGGCGTCTCGCCCGACCACCAGGGCAAGGGTCTGGGCAGCGCCGTC
GTGCTCCCCGGAGTGGAGGCGGCCGAGCGCGCCGGGGTGCCCGCCTTCCTGGAAACCTCCGCGCCCCGCA
ACCTCCCCTTCTACGAGCGGCTCGGCTTCACCGTCACCGCCGACGTCGAGGTGCCCGAAGGACCGCGCAC
CTGGTGCATGACCCGCAAGCCCGGTGCCTGACGCCCGCCCCACGACCCGCAGCGCCCGACCGAAAGGAGC
GCACGACCCCATGCATCGGTACCTTTAAGACCAATGACTTACAAGGCAGCTGTAGATCTTAGCCACTTTC
TAGAGTCGGGGCGGCCGGCCGCTTCGAGCAGACATGATAAGATACATTGATGAGTTTGGACAAACCACAA
CTAGAATGCAGTGAAAAAAATGCTTTATTTGTGAAATTTGTGATGCTATTGCTTTATTTGTAACCATTAT
AAGCTGCAATAAACAAGTTAACAACAACAATTGCATTCATTTTATGTTTCAGGTTCAGGGGGAGGTGTGG
GAGGTTTTTTAAAGCAAGTAAAACCTCTACAAATGTGGTAAAATCGATAAGGATCCGTCGACCGATGCCC
TTGAGAGCCTTCAACCCAGTCAGCTCCTTCCGGTGGGCGCGGGGCATGACTATCGTCGCCGCACTTATGA
CTGTCTTCTTTATCATGCAACTCGTAGGACAGGTGCCGGCAGCGCTCTTCCGCTTCCTCGCTCACTGACT
CGCTGCGCTCGGTCGTTAGGCTGCGGCGAGCGGTATCAGCTCACTCAAAGGCGGTAATACGGTTATCCAC
AGAATCAGGGGATAACGCAGGAAAGAACATGTGAGCAAAAGGCCAGCAAAAGGCCAGGAACCGTAAAAAG
GCCGCGTTGCTGGCGTTTTTCCATAGGCTCCGCCCCCCTGACGAGCATCACAAAAATCGACGCTCAAGTC
AGAGGTGGCGAAACCCGACAGGACTATAAAGATACCAGGCGTTTCCCCCTGGAAGCTCCCTCGTGCGCTC
TCCTGTTCCGACCCTGCCGCTTACCGGATACCTGTCCGCCTTTCTCCCTTCGGGAAGCGTGGCGCTTTCT
CATAGCTCACGCTGTAGGTATCTCAGTTCGGTGTAGGTCGTTCGCTCCAAGCTGGGCTGTGTGCACGAAC
CCCCCGTTCAGCCCGACCGCTGCGCCTTATCCGGTAACTATCGTCTTGAGTCCAACCCGGTAAGACACGA
CTTATCGCCACTGGCAGCAGCCACTGGTAACAGGATTAGCAGAGCGAGGTATGTAGGCGGTGCTACAGAG
TTCTTGAAGTGGTGGCCTAACTACGGCTACACTAGAAGAACAGTATTTGGTATCTGCGCTCTGCTGAAGC
CAGTTACCTTCGGAAAAAGAGTTGGTAGCTCTTGATCCGGCAAACAAACCACCGCTGGTAGCGGTGGTTT
TTTTGTTTGCAAGCAGCAGATTACGCGCAGAAAAAAAGGATCTCAAGAAGATCCTTTGATCTTTTCTACG
GGGTCTGACGCTCAGTGGAACGAAAACTCACGTTAAGGGATTTTGGTCATGAGATTATCAAAAAGGATCT
TCACCTAGATCCTTTTAAATTAAAAATGAAGTTTTAAATCAATCTAAAGTATATATGAGTAAACTTGGTC
TGACAGTTACCAATGCTTAATCAGTGAGGCACCTATCTCAGCGATCTGTCTATTTCGTTCATCCATAGTT
GCCTGACTCCCCGTCGTGTAGATAACTACGATACGGGAGGGCTTACCATCTGGCCCCAGTGCTGCAATGA
TACCGCGGGACCCACGCTCACCGGCTCCAGATTTATCAGCAATAAACCAGCCAGCCGGAAGGGCCGAGCG
CAGAAGTGGTCCTGCAACTTTATCCGCCTCCATCCAGTCTATTAATTGTTGCCGGGAAGCTAGAGTAAGT
AGTTCGCCAGTTAATAGTTTGCGCAACGTTGTTGCCATTGCTACAGGCATCGTGGTGTCACGCTCGTCGT
TTGGTATGGCTTCATTCAGCTCCGGTTCCCAACGATCAAGGCGAGTTACATGATCCCCCATGTTGTGCAA
AAAAGCGGTTAGCTCCTTCGGTCCTCCGATCGTTGTCAGAAGTAAGTTGGCCGCAGTGTTATCACTCATG
GTTATGGCAGCACTGCATAATTCTCTTACTGTCATGCCATCCGTAAGATGCTTTTCTGTGACTGGTGAGT
ACTCAACCAAGTCATTCTGAGAATAGTGTATGCGGCGACCGAGTTGCTCTTGCCCGGCGTCAATACGGGA
TAATACCGCGCCACATAGCAGAACTTTAAAAGTGCTCATCATTGGAAAACGTTCTTCGGGGCGAAAACTC
TCAAGGATCTTACCGCTGTTGAGATCCAGTTCGATGTAACCCACTCGTGCACCCAACTGATCTTCAGCAT
CTTTTACTTTCACCAGCGTTTCTGGGTGAGCAAAAACAGGAAGGCAAAATGCCGCAAAAAAGGGAATAAG
GGCGACACGGAAATGTTGAATACTCATACTCTTCCTTTTTCAATATTATTGAAGCATTTATCAGGGTTAT
TGTCTCATGAGCGGATACATATTTGAATGTATTTAGAAAAATAAACAAATAGGGGTTCCGCGCACATTTC
CCCGAAAAGTGCCACCTG
